Addgene plasmid #22492: SFG.wtCNb_opt.IRES.eGFP
Depositing lab: Martin Pule. Depositing organization: University College London. Publication: Generation of EBV-specific cytotoxic T cells that are resistant to calcineurin inhibitors for the treatment of posttransplantation lymphoproliferative disease. Brewin J, Mancao C, Straathof K, Karlsson H, Samarasinghe S, Amrolia PJ, Pule M. Blood. 2009 Nov 26;114(23):4792-803. doi: 10.1182/blood-2009-07-228387. Epub 2009 Sep 21. PubMed 19770360.
Backbone
  Vector backbone: SFG
  Backbone size w/o insert (bp): 7678
  Vector type: Retroviral
Growth in bacteria
  Bacterial resistance: Ampicillin, 100 μg/mL
  Growth temperature: 37°C
  Growth strain: DH5alpha
  Copy number: Unknown
Gene/Insert
  Gene/Insert name: Codon optimised wild type Calcineurin B (alt names: wtCNb; CNb)
  Species: H. sapiens (human)
  Insert size (bp): 513
  GenBank ID: GQ463596
  Entrez Gene: PPP3R1 (a.k.a. CALNB1, CNB, CNB1)
  Cloning method: Restriction Enzyme; 5′ cloning site NcoI (not destroyed); 3′ cloning site MluI (not destroyed)
  Sequencing primers: 5′ ttacacagtcctgctgaccacc; 3′ caagcggcttcggccagtaac
Terms and licenses: Academic/Nonprofit Terms; Industry Terms: Not Available to Industry
How to cite: SFG.wtCNb_opt.IRES.eGFP was a gift from Martin Pule (Addgene plasmid # 22492 ; http://n2t.net/addgene:22492 ; RRID:Addgene_22492)
