[The description below was written by a language model from this plasmid's Addgene catalogue record and pLannotate feature annotations shown in this document.]
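Description:
SFG.wtCNb_opt.IRES.eGFP is a gammaretroviral transfer vector built on the SFG backbone, a Moloney murine leukemia virus (MMLV)-derived splicing vector. The full plasmid is 8,191 bp and is propagated in E. coli through a high-copy ColE1/pUC-type origin with ampicillin selection (β-lactamase under its own promoter). Fragments of lacZα, lacI, rop, bom and the lac promoter/operator are remnants of the bacterial cloning backbone and play no part in the vector's function.

The proviral portion is flanked by MMLV long terminal repeats. The 5′ LTR spans the plasmid origin and drives transcription of the genomic RNA, since no internal promoter is annotated. Downstream lie the Ψ packaging signal, a truncated gag region lacking its start codon (which extends the packaging signal), and a pol fragment carrying the splice acceptor, so the transgene can be expressed from a spliced, env-like subgenomic message. The insert is a 513 bp codon-optimised human wild-type calcineurin B (PPP3R1, the calcium-sensing regulatory subunit of the calcineurin phosphatase), cloned between NcoI and MluI. The automated annotation matched it to the bovine orthologue, but the catalogue lists the species as human. An EMCV IRES follows, allowing cap-independent translation of EGFP from the same transcript, so that green fluorescence marks transduced cells. Although a short fragment near the 3′ end is labelled as a ΔU3 LTR, a full MMLV LTR lies directly beside it.

The associated publication concerns engineering EBV-specific cytotoxic T cells to resist calcineurin inhibitors. The record does not state this construct's specific role in that work. Because it carries the wild-type sequence, it may have served as a comparator for mutant CNb variants.
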