Features (pLannotate 1.2.2; 21 found; start..end, strand, type, name):
    655..854     +  misc_feature   MMLV Ψ: packaging signal of Moloney murine leukemia virus (MMLV)
    906..994     +  misc_feature   MESV Ψ (fragment): packaging signal of murine embryonic stem cell virus
   1084..1493    +  CDS            gag (truncated) (fragment): truncated Moloney murine leukemia virus (MMLV) gag gene lacking the start codon
   1503..1877    +  misc_feature   pol region: Moloney murine leukemia virus (MMLV) pol region containing the splice acceptor site
   1883..2392    +  CDS            PPP3R1: CANB1_BOVIN - Also known as CNA2, CNB. Experimental evidence at protein level: Swiss-Prot protein existence level 1. Regulatory subunit of calcineurin, a calcium-dependent, calmodulin stimulated protein phosphatase. Confers calcium sensitivity. From Bos taurus (Bovine).
   2449..3009    +  misc_feature   IRES: internal ribosome entry site (IRES) of the encephalomyocarditis virus (EMCV)
   3011..3730    +  CDS            EGFP: the original enhanced GFP (Yang et al., 1996) mammalian codon-optimized
   3735..3832    +  CDS            env (fragment): murine leukemia virus gPr80 envelope polyprotein precursor; env; proteolytically cleaved into gp70SU and p15TM subunits
   3874..3995    +  LTR            3' LTR (ΔU3) (fragment): self-inactivating 3' long terminal repeat (LTR) from Moloney murine leukemia virus
   3996..4465    +  LTR            LTR: long terminal repeat from Moloney murine leukemia virus
   5160..5317    +  CDS            lacZα (fragment): LacZα fragment of β-galactosidase; lacZ fragment
   5323..5422    -  misc_feature   bom (fragment): basis of mobility region from pBR322
   5524..5558    -  CDS            rop (fragment): Rop protein, which maintains plasmids at low copy number; rop
   5655..5759    +  promoter       AmpR promoter: bla
   5760..6620    +  CDS            AmpR: β-lactamase; bla; confers resistance to ampicillin, carbenicillin, and related antibiotics
   6791..7379    +  rep_origin     ori: high-copy-number ColE1/pMB1/pBR322/pUC origin of replication
   7562..7654    +  CDS            lacI (fragment): lac repressor; lacI; The lac repressor binds to the lac operator to inhibit transcription in E. coli. This inhibition can be relieved by adding lactose or isopropyl-β-D-thiogalactopyranoside (IPTG).
   7667..7688    +  protein_bind   CAP binding site: CAP binding activates transcription in the presence of cAMP. E. coli catabolite activator protein
   7703..7733    +  promoter       lac promoter: promoter for the E. coli lac operon
   7741..7757    +  protein_bind   lac operator: The lac repressor binds to the lac operator to inhibit transcription in E. coli. This inhibition can be relieved by adding lactose or isopropyl-β-D-thiogalactopyranoside (IPTG). lac repressor encoded by lacI
   8190..592     +  LTR            LTR (across the origin): long terminal repeat from Moloney murine leukemia virus
>Addgene plasmid #22492 | SFG.wtCNb_opt.IRES.eGFP | depositor full sequence | sequence record 10336 | Author sequence
TGAAAGACCCCACCTGTAGGTTTGGCAAGCTAGCTTAAGTAACGCCATTTTGCAAGGCATGGAAAAATAC
ATAACTGAGAATAGAAAAGTTCAGATCAAGGTCAGGAACAGATGGAACAGCTGAATATGGGCCAAACAGG
ATATCTGTGGTAAGCAGTTCCTGCCCCGGCTCAGGGCCAAGAACAGATGGAACAGCTGAATATGGGCCAA
ACAGGATATCTGTGGTAAGCAGTTCCTGCCCCGGCTCAGGGCCAAGAACAGATGGTCCCCAGATGCGGTC
CAGCCCTCAGCAGTTTCTAGAGAACCATCAGATGTTTCCAGGGTGCCCCAAGGACCTGAAATGACCCTGT
GCCTTATTTGAACTAACCAATCAGTTCGCTTCTCGCTTCTGTTCGCGCGCTTATGCTCCCCGAGCTCAAT
AAAAGAGCCCACAACCCCTCACTCGGGGCGCCAGTCCTCCGATTGACTGAGTCGCCCGGGTACCCGTGTA
TCCAATAAACCCTCTTGCAGTTGCATCCGACTTGTGGTCTCGCTGTTCCTTGGGAGGGTCTCCTCTGAGT
GATTGACTACCCGTCAGCGGGGGTCTTTCATTTGGGGGCTCGTCCGGGATCGGGAGACCCCTGCCCAGGG
ACCACCGACCCACCACCGGGAGGTAAGCTGGCCAGCAACTTATCTGTGTCTGTCCGATTGTCTAGTGTCT
ATGACTGATTTTATGCGCCTGCGTCGGTACTAGTTAGCTAACTAGCTCTGTATCTGGCGGACCCGTGGTG
GAACTGACGAGTTCGGAACACCCGGCCGCAACCCTGGGAGACGTCCCAGGGACTTCGGGGGCCGTTTTTG
TGGCCCGACCTGAGTCCTAAAATCCCGATCGTTTAGGACTCTTTGGTGCACCCCCCTTAGAGGAGGGATA
TGTGGTTCTGGTAGGAGACGAGAACCTAAAACAGTTCCCGCCTCCGTCTGAATTTTTGCTTTCGGTTTGG
GACCGAAGCCGCGCCGCGCGTCTTGTCTGCTGCAGCATCGTTCTGTGTTGTCTCTGTCTGACTGTGTTTC
TGTATTTGTCTGAAAATATGGGCCCGGGCTAGCCTGTTACCACTCCCTTAAGTTTGACCTTAGGTCACTG
GAAAGATGTCGAGCGGATCGCTCACAACCAGTCGGTAGATGTCAAGAAGAGACGTTGGGTTACCTTCTGC
TCTGCAGAATGGCCAACCTTTAACGTCGGATGGCCGCGAGACGGCACCTTTAACCGAGACCTCATCACCC
AGGTTAAGATCAAGGTCTTTTCACCTGGCCCGCATGGACACCCAGACCAGGTGGGGTACATCGTGACCTG
GGAAGCCTTGGCTTTTGACCCCCCTCCCTGGGTCAAGCCCTTTGTACACCCTAAGCCTCCGCCTCCTCTT
CCTCCATCCGCCCCGTCTCTCCCCCTTGAACCTCCTCGTTCGACCCCGCCTCGATCCTCCCTTTATCCAG
CCCTCACTCCTTCTCTAGGCGCCCCCATATGGCCATATGAGATCTTATATGGGGCACCCCCGCCCCTTGT
AAACTTCCCTGACCCTGACATGACAAGAGTTACTAACAGCCCCTCTCTCCAAGCTCACTTACAGGCTCTC
TACTTAGTCCAGCACGAAGTCTGGAGACCTCTGGCGGCAGCCTACCAAGAACAACTGGACCGACCGGTGG
TACCTCACCCTTACCGAGTCGGCGACACAGTGTGGGTCCGCCGACACCAGACTAAGAACCTAGAACCTCG
CTGGAAAGGACCTTACACAGTCCTGCTGACCACCCCCACCGCCCTCAAAGTAGACGGCATCGCAGCTTGG
ATACACGCCGCCCACGTGAAGGCTGCCGACCCCGGGGGTGGACCATCCTCTAGACTGCCACCATGGGCAA
CGAGGCCAGCTACCCTCTGGAGATGTGCTCCCACTTCGACGCCGACGAGATCAAGCGGCTGGGCAAGCGC
TTCAAGAAGCTGGACCTGGACAACAGCGGCAGCCTGAGCGTGGAGGAGTTTATGTCTCTGCCCGAGCTGC
AGCAGAACCCCCTGGTGCAGCGCGTGATCGACATCTTCGACACCGACGGCAACGGCGAGGTGGACTTCAA
GGAGTTCATCGAGGGCGTGAGCCAGTTCAGCGTGAAGGGCGACAAGGAGCAGAAGCTGCGGTTCGCCTTC
CGGATCTACGATATGGATAAAGATGGCTATATTTCTAATGGCGAGCTGTTCCAGGTGCTGAAGATGATGG
TGGGCAACAATCTGAAAGATACCCAGCTGCAGCAGATCGTGGACAAGACCATCATCAACGCCGACAAGGA
CGGCGACGGCAGAATCAGCTTCGAGGAGTTCTGTGCCGTGGTGGGAGGCCTGGATATTCACAAAAAAATG
GTGGTGGACGTGTGAACGCGTACGTCGCGACCGCGGACATGTACAGAGCTCGAGCGGGATCAATTCCGCC
CCCCCCCTAACGTTACTGGCCGAAGCCGCTTGGAATAAGGCCGGTGTGCGTTTGTCTATATGTTATTTTC
CACCATATTGCCGTCTTTTGGCAATGTGAGGGCCCGGAAACCTGGCCCTGTCTTCTTGACGAGCATTCCT
AGGGGTCTTTCCCCTCTCGCCAAAGGAATGCAAGGTCTGTTGAATGTCGTGAAGGAAGCAGTTCCTCTGG
AAGCTTCTTGAAGACAAACAACGTCTGTAGCGACCCTTTGCAGGCAGCGGAACCCCCCACCTGGCGACAG
GTGCCTCTGCGGCCAAAAGCCACGTGTATAAGATACACCTGCAAAGGCGGCACAACCCCAGTGCCACGTT
GTGAGTTGGATAGTTGTGGAAAGAGTCAAATGGCTCTCCTCAAGCGTATTCAACAAGGGGCTGAAGGATG
CCCAGAAGGTACCCCATTGTATGGGATCTGATCTGGGGCCTCGGTGCACATGCTTTACATGTGTTTAGTC
GAGGTTAAAAAACGTCTAGGCCCCCCGAACCACGGGGACGTGGTTTTCCTTTGAAAAACACGATAATAAT
ATGGTGAGCAAGGGCGAGGAGCTGTTCACCGGGGTGGTGCCCATCCTGGTCGAGCTGGACGGCGACGTAA
ACGGCCACAAGTTCAGCGTGTCCGGCGAGGGCGAGGGCGATGCCACCTACGGCAAGCTGACCCTGAAGTT
CATCTGCACCACCGGCAAGCTGCCCGTGCCCTGGCCCACCCTCGTGACCACCCTGACCTACGGCGTGCAG
TGCTTCAGCCGCTACCCCGACCACATGAAGCAGCACGACTTCTTCAAGTCCGCCATGCCCGAAGGCTACG
TCCAGGAGCGCACCATCTTCTTCAAGGACGACGGCAACTACAAGACCCGCGCCGAGGTGAAGTTCGAGGG
CGACACCCTGGTGAACCGCATCGAGCTGAAGGGCATCGACTTCAAGGAGGACGGCAACATCCTGGGGCAC
AAGCTGGAGTACAACTACAACAGCCACAACGTCTATATCATGGCCGACAAGCAGAAGAACGGCATCAAGG
TGAACTTCAAGATCCGCCACAACATCGAGGACGGCAGCGTGCAGCTCGCCGACCACTACCAGCAGAACAC
CCCCATCGGCGACGGCCCCGTGCTGCTGCCCGACAACCACTACCTGAGCACCCAGTCCGCCCTGAGCAAA
GACCCCAACGAGAAGCGCGATCACATGGTCCTGCTGGAGTTCGTGACCGCCGCCGGGATCACTCTCGGCA
TGGACGAGCTGTACAAGTAATCCGGATTAGTCCAATTTGTTAAAGACAGGATATCAGTGGTCCAGGCTCT
AGTTTTGACTCAACAATATCACCAGCTGAAGCCTATAGAGTACGAGCCATAGATAAAATAAAAGATTTTA
TTTAGTCTCCAGAAAAAGGGGGGAATGAAAGACCCCACCTGTAGGTTTGGCAAGCTAGCTTAAGTAACGC
CATTTTGCAAGGCATGGAAAAATACATAACTGAGAATAGAGAAGTTCAGATCAAGGTCAGGAACAGATGG
AACAGCTGAATATGGGCCAAACAGGATATCTGTGGTAAGCAGTTCCTGCCCCGGCTCAGGGCCAAGAACA
GATGGAACAGCTGAATATGGGCCAAACAGGATATCTGTGGTAAGCAGTTCCTGCCCCGGCTCAGGGCCAA
GAACAGATGGTCCCCAGATGCGGTCCAGCCCTCAGCAGTTTCTAGAGAACCATCAGATGTTTCCAGGGTG
CCCCAAGGACCTGAAATGACCCTGTGCCTTATTTGAACTAACCAATCAGTTCGCTTCTCGCTTCTGTTCG
CGCGCTTCTGCTCCCCGAGCTCAATAAAAGAGCCCACAACCCCTCACTCGGGGCGCCAGTCCTCCGATTG
ACTGAGTCGCCCGGGTACCCGTGTATCCAATAAACCCTCTTGCAGTTGCATCCGACTTGTGGTCTCGCTG
TTCCTTGGGAGGGTCTCCTCTGAGTGATTGACTACCCGTCAGCGGGGGTCTTTCACACATGCAGCATGTA
TCAAAATTAATTTGGTTTTTTTTCTTAAGTATTTACATTAAATGGCCATAGTACTTAAAGTTACATTGGC
TTCCTTGAAATAAACATGGAGTATTCAGAATGTGTCATAAATATTTCTAATTTTAAGATAGTATCTCCAT
TGGCTTTCTACTTTTTCTTTTATTTTTTTTTGTCCTCTGTCTTCCATTTGTTGTTGTTGTTGTTTGTTTG
TTTGTTTGTTGGTTGGTTGGTTAATTTTTTTTTAAAGATCCTACACTATAGTTCAAGCTAGACTATTAGC
TACTCTGTAACCCAGGGTGACCTTGAAGTCATGGGTAGCCTGCTGTTTTAGCCTTCCCACATCTAAGATT
ACAGGTATGAGCTATCATTTTTGGTATATTGATTGATTGATTGATTGATGTGTGTGTGTGTGATTGTGTT
TGTGTGTGTGACTGTGAAAATGTGTGTATGGGTGTGTGTGAATGTGTGTATGTATGTGTGTGTGTGAGTG
TGTGTGTGTGTGTGTGCATGTGTGTGTGTGTGACTGTGTCTATGTGTATGACTGTGTGTGTGTGTGTGTG
TGTGTGTGTGTGTGTGTGTGTGTGTGTGTTGTGAAAAAATATTCTATGGTAGTGAGAGCCAACGCTCCGG
CTCAGGTGTCAGGTTGGTTTTTGAGACAGAGTCTTTCACTTAGCTTGGAATTCACTGGCCGTCGTTTTAC
AACGTCGTGACTGGGAAAACCCTGGCGTTACCCAACTTAATCGCCTTGCAGCACATCCCCCTTTCGCCAG
CTGGCGTAATAGCGAAGAGGCCCGCACCGATCGCCCTTCCCAACAGTTGCGCAGCCTGAATGGCGAATGG
CGCCTGATGCGGTATTTTCTCCTTACGCATCTGTGCGGTATTTCACACCGCATATGGTGCACTCTCAGTA
CAATCTGCTCTGATGCCGCATAGTTAAGCCAGCCCCGACACCCGCCAACACCCGCTGACGCGCCCTGACG
GGCTTGTCTGCTCCCGGCATCCGCTTACAGACAAGCTGTGACCGTCTCCGGGAGCTGCATGTGTCAGAGG
TTTTCACCGTCATCACCGAAACGCGCGATGACGAAAGGGCCTCGTGATACGCCTATTTTTATAGGTTAAT
GTCATGATAATAATGGTTTCTTAGACGTCAGGTGGCACTTTTCGGGGAAATGTGCGCGGAACCCCTATTT
GTTTATTTTTCTAAATACATTCAAATATGTATCCGCTCATGAGACAATAACCCTGATAAATGCTTCAATA
ATATTGAAAAAGGAAGAGTATGAGTATTCAACATTTCCGTGTCGCCCTTATTCCCTTTTTTGCGGCATTT
TGCCTTCCTGTTTTTGCTCACCCAGAAACGCTGGTGAAAGTAAAAGATGCTGAAGATCAGTTGGGTGCAC
GAGTGGGTTACATCGAACTGGATCTCAACAGCGGTAAGATCCTTGAGAGTTTTCGCCCCGAAGAACGTTT
TCCAATGATGAGCACTTTTAAAGTTCTGCTATGTGGCGCGGTATTATCCCGTATTGACGCCGGGCAAGAG
CAACTCGGTCGCCGCATACACTATTCTCAGAATGACTTGGTTGAGTACTCACCAGTCACAGAAAAGCATC
TTACGGATGGCATGACAGTAAGAGAATTATGCAGTGCTGCCATAACCATGAGTGATAACACTGCGGCCAA
CTTACTTCTGACAACGATCGGAGGACCGAAGGAGCTAACCGCTTTTTTGCACAACATGGGGGATCATGTA
ACTCGCCTTGATCGTTGGGAACCGGAGCTGAATGAAGCCATACCAAACGACGAGCGTGACACCACGATGC
CTGTAGCAATGGCAACAACGTTGCGCAAACTATTAACTGGCGAACTACTTACTCTAGCTTCCCGGCAACA
ATTAATAGACTGGATGGAGGCGGATAAAGTTGCAGGACCACTTCTGCGCTCGGCCCTTCCGGCTGGCTGG
TTTATTGCTGATAAATCTGGAGCCGGTGAGCGTGGGTCTCGCGGTATCATTGCAGCACTGGGGCCAGATG
GTAAGCCCTCCCGTATCGTAGTTATCTACACGACGGGGAGTCAGGCAACTATGGATGAACGAAATAGACA
GATCGCTGAGATAGGTGCCTCACTGATTAAGCATTGGTAACTGTCAGACCAAGTTTACTCATATATACTT
TAGATTGATTTAAAACTTCATTTTTAATTTAAAAGGATCTAGGTGAAGATCCTTTTTGATAATCTCATGA
CCAAAATCCCTTAACGTGAGTTTTCGTTCCACTGAGCGTCAGACCCCGTAGAAAAGATCAAAGGATCTTC
TTGAGATCCTTTTTTTCTGCGCGTAATCTGCTGCTTGCAAACAAAAAAACCACCGCTACCAGCGGTGGTT
TGTTTGCCGGATCAAGAGCTACCAACTCTTTTTCCGAAGGTAACTGGCTTCAGCAGAGCGCAGATACCAA
ATACTGTCCTTCTAGTGTAGCCGTAGTTAGGCCACCACTTCAAGAACTCTGTAGCACCGCCTACATACCT
CGCTCTGCTAATCCTGTTACCAGTGGCTGCTGCCAGTGGCGATAAGTCGTGTCTTACCGGGTTGGACTCA
AGACGATAGTTACCGGATAAGGCGCAGCGGTCGGGCTGAACGGGGGGTTCGTGCACACAGCCCAGCTTGG
AGCGAACGACCTACACCGAACTGAGATACCTACAGCGTGAGCATTGAGAAAGCGCCACGCTTCCCGAAGG
GAGAAAGGCGGACAGGTATCCGGTAAGCGGCAGGGTCGGAACAGGAGAGCGCACGAGGGAGCTTCCAGGG
GGAAACGCCTGGTATCTTTATAGTCCTGTCGGGTTTCGCCACCTCTGACTTGAGCGTCGATTTTTGTGAT
GCTCGTCAGGGGGGCGGAGCCTATGGAAAAACGCCAGCAACGCGGCCTTTTTACGGTTCCTGGCCTTTTG
CTGGCCTTTTGCTCACATGTTCTTTCCTGCGTTATCCCCTGATTCTGTGGATAACCGTATTACCGCCTTT
GAGTGAGCTGATACCGCTCGCCGCAGCCGAACGACCGAGCGCAGCGAGTCAGTGAGCGAGGAAGCGGAAG
AGCGCCCAATACGCAAACCGCCTCTCCCCGCGCGTTGGCCGATTCATTAATGCAGCTGGCACGACAGGTT
TCCCGACTGGAAAGCGGGCAGTGAGCGCAACGCAATTAATGTGAGTTAGCTCACTCATTAGGCACCCCAG
GCTTTACACTTTATGCTTCCGGCTCGTATGTTGTGTGGAATTGTGAGCGGATAACAATTTCACACAGGAA
ACAGCTATGACCATGATTACGCCAAGCTTTGCTCTTAGGAGTTTCCTAATACATCCCAAACTCAAATATA
TAAAGCATTTGACTTGTTCTATGCCCTAGGGGGCGGGGGGAAGCTAAGCCAGCTTTTTTTAACATTTAAA
ATGTTAATTCCATTTTAAATGCACAGATGTTTTTATTTCATAAGGGTTTCAATGTGCATGAATGCTGCAA
TATTCCTGTTACCAAAGCTAGTATAAATAAAAATAGATAAACGTGGAAATTACTTAGAGTTTCTGTCATT
AACGTTTCCTTCCTCAGTTGACAACATAAATGCGCTGCTGAGCAAGCCAGTTTGCATCTGTCAGGATCAA
TTTCCCATTATGCCAGTCATATTAATTACTAGTCAATTAGTTGATTTTTATTTTTGACATATACATGTGA
A
