>Addgene plasmid #22492 | SFG.wtCNb_opt.IRES.eGFP | addgene partial sequence | sequence record 28261 | 22492 with pBMN-5
CTCCCATNGGCCATATGAGATCTTATATGGGGCACCCCCGCCCCTTGTAAACTTCCCTGACCCTGACATG
ACAAGAGTTACTAACAGCCCCTCTCTCCAAGCTCACTTACAGGCTCTCTACTTAGTCCAGCACGAAGTCT
GGAGACCTCTGGCGGCAGCCTACCAAGAACAACTGGACCGACCGGTGGTACCTCACCCTTACCGAGTCGG
CGACACAGTGTGGGTCCGCCGACACCAGACTAAGAACCTAGAACCTCGCTGGAAAGGACCTTACACAGTC
CTGCTGACCACCCCCACCGCCCTCAAAGTAGACGGCATCGCAGCTTGGATACACGCCGCCCACGTGAAGG
CTGCCGACCCCGGGGGTGGACCATCCTCTAGACTGCCACCATGGGCAACGAGGCCAGCTACCCTCTGGAG
ATGTGCTCCCACTTCGACGCCGACGAGATCAAGCGGCTGGGCAAGCGCTTCAAGAAGCTGGACCTGGACA
ACAGCGGCAGCCTGAGCGTGGAGGAGTTTATGTCTCTGCCCGAGCTGCAGCAGAACCCCCTGGTGCAGCG
CGTGATCGACATCTTCGACACCGACGGCAACGGCGAGGTGGACTTCAAGGAGTTCATCGAGGGCGTGAGC
CAGTTCAGCGTGAAGGGCGACAAGGAGCAGAAGCTGCGGTTCGCCTTCCGGATCTACGATATGGATAAAG
ATGGCTATATTTCTAATGGCGAGCTGTTCANGTGCTGAANAAATGATGGGGGCAACATCTGAAGA
